Addgene plasmid #182264: pAW2-Smed-Slit-1
Purpose: dsRNA and riboprobe synthesis for Schmidtea mediterranea Slit-1
Depositing lab: Daniel Lobo. Depositing organization: University of Maryland at Baltimore County. Publication: In situ probe and inhibitory RNA synthesis using streamlined gene cloning with Gibson assembly. Wolff A, Wagner C, Wolf J, Lobo D. STAR Protoc. 2022 Jun 14;3(3):101458. doi: 10.1016/j.xpro.2022.101458. eCollection 2022 Sep 16. PubMed 35733605.
Backbone
  Vector backbone: pDL1
  Backbone manufacturer: Daniel Lobo
  Backbone size w/o insert (bp): 2319
  Total vector size (bp): 3053
  Vector type: Gibson cloning vector for synthesis of single and double stranded RNA
Growth in bacteria
  Bacterial resistance: Ampicillin, 100 μg/mL
  Growth temperature: 37°C
  Growth strain: DH5alpha
  Copy number: High Copy
Gene/Insert
  Gene/Insert name: Smed-Slit-1 (alt name: dd_Smed_v6_12111_0_1)
  Species: Schmidtea mediterranea
  Insert size (bp): 860
  GenBank ID: DQ336176
  Cloning method: Gibson Cloning
  Sequencing primers: 5′ GACTTGCCAGTCACCAATCATA; 3′ TTTTCCCATGAAATGGATAAGG
Terms and licenses: Academic/Nonprofit Terms; Industry Terms: Not Available to Industry
Depositor comments: Use the vector for in vitro synthesis of sense and antisense riboprobes with T3 and SP6, respectively, and dsRNA with T7.
How to cite: pAW2-Smed-Slit-1 was a gift from Daniel Lobo (Addgene plasmid # 182264 ; http://n2t.net/addgene:182264 ; RRID:Addgene_182264)
