[The description below was written by a language model from this plasmid's Addgene catalogue record and pLannotate feature annotations shown in this document.]
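Description:
pAW2-Smed-Slit-1 is a small (about 3.05 kb) bacterial plasmid used as an in vitro transcription template for the planarian gene Slit-1. It is built on pDL1, a vector designed for Gibson assembly cloning and for synthesis of single- and double-stranded RNA. The plasmid is propagated in E. coli at high copy number from a ColE1/pUC-type origin and selected with ampicillin through a β-lactamase gene driven by its own bla promoter. The feature table also picks up short remnants of a pBR322 bom region and of lacZα, which appear to be backbone leftovers rather than functional parts.

The payload is a roughly 860 bp fragment of Schmidtea mediterranea Slit-1 (transcript dd_Smed_v6_12111_0_1), inserted by Gibson cloning. The insert itself is not annotated in the feature table, but it corresponds to the unannotated interval between two blocks of phage promoters. On one side, T7 and T3 promoters point into the insert; on the other, SP6 and a second T7 promoter point inward from the opposite strand. A T7 terminator lies outside each promoter block, positioned to stop T7 transcription that has crossed the insert.

This arrangement lets a single clone serve several purposes. According to the depositor, T3 polymerase yields the sense riboprobe and SP6 the antisense riboprobe, as used for in situ hybridization. T7 polymerase transcribes both strands from the convergent T7 promoters to give complementary RNAs that form dsRNA for RNA interference knockdown of Slit-1 in planarians. There are no eukaryotic expression elements, tags or reporters, so the construct is a template for RNA synthesis only.
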