Features (pLannotate 1.2.2; 11 found; start..end, strand, type, name):
      4..54      +  misc_feature   bom (fragment): basis of mobility region from pBR322
     55..102     -  terminator     T7 terminator: transcription terminator for bacteriophage T7 RNA polymerase
    104..120     -  CDS            lacZα (fragment): LacZα fragment of β-galactosidase; lacZ fragment
    121..139     +  promoter       T7 promoter: promoter for bacteriophage T7 RNA polymerase
    141..159     +  promoter       T3 promoter: promoter for bacteriophage T3 RNA polymerase
   1024..1042    -  promoter       SP6 promoter: promoter for bacteriophage SP6 RNA polymerase
   1044..1062    -  promoter       T7 promoter: promoter for bacteriophage T7 RNA polymerase
   1081..1128    +  terminator     T7 terminator: transcription terminator for bacteriophage T7 RNA polymerase
   1306..1894    -  rep_origin     ori: high-copy-number ColE1/pMB1/pBR322/pUC origin of replication
   2065..2925    -  CDS            AmpR: β-lactamase; bla; confers resistance to ampicillin, carbenicillin, and related antibiotics
   2926..3030    -  promoter       AmpR promoter: bla
>Addgene plasmid #182264 | pAW2-Smed-Slit-1 | addgene full sequence | sequence record 360128 | Addgene NGS Result
CTGATGCGGTGTGAAATACCGCACAGATGCGTAAGGAGAAAATACCGCATCAGGCAAAAAACCCCTCAAG
ACCCGTTTAGAGGCCCCAAGGGGTTATGCTAGGGTAAAACGACGGCCAGTTAATACGACTCACTATAGGG
AATTAACCCTCACTAAAGGGAGGACTTGCCAGTCACCAATCATATTGAAAGATACTCCCATTACACATTT
GGATGACAAGTATTTTCTATGTGACGGTAATGCGTCTGTTTACCATTCGGTTGATTCGTGTCATGAAACA
AATTCCGTGAAGACCTGCTGCTCAATTGGAAATGAAGAGTGCACTAAATCCAAAAAATGTCCTTCGAAAT
GCAAATGCGAATCAACCAAAGTGGATTGTAGTGATTTACAGTTAAAAGAAATTCCAAATGAAATTCCAAA
AGATACTACAGAATTATATCTCGACCGAAACCATCTGCAAAGTCTAAATGAAACATCTTTCAAGAATTTA
TTAAATTTAAAAACTTTAGTTCTCAGCTATAATGGTATTACTGAATTGAACAAGAATGTTTTGACTCCAT
TGAAAAGTCTGGAAACCTTAGTGTTGAGCTTCAACAAATTACAATGTATTCATCAGGATGCCTTCAAAAA
TCTACACAATTTAAAAGTTCTAATACTCCAAAGTAATGATGTTTCTACGATTCCTTACCAAGCTTTTAAC
GACCTGAAAAATCTCAATAACATAGCTCTGGGACAAAATCCATTTCATTGTGACTGCAATATAAAGTGGT
TAAACCAGTTCTTTTTAGATAGATTCCTGGATAATGGAATCTCATTGTGTGCTAGTCCTGAAAAAATGAA
ATTAAAGTCTATTTACCATTCCAAACCAACTGATTTCATCTGTTCTGAAGAAACCGAAGATGCTTATATT
ACTGCTAAGTGTGACAGTTGCATGAAGAGACCATGCAAACATAACGGAAAATGTTCCTTGATAACCCATC
ATAATTATCAATGTGATTGTCCTTATCCATTTCATGGGAAAATTCTATAGTGTCACCTAAATCCCTATAG
TGAGTCGTATTAGTCATAGCTGTTTCCTGTCTAGCATAACCCCTTGGGGCCTCTAAACGGGTCTTGAGGG
GTTTTTTGCGCTTCCTCGCTCACTGACTCGCTGCGCTCGGTCGTTCGGCTGCGGCGAGCGGTATCAGCTC
ACTCAAAGGCGGTAATACGGTTATCCACAGAATCAGGGGATAACGCAGGAAAGAACATGTGAGCAAAAGG
CCAGCAAAAGGCCAGGAACCGTAAAAAGGCCGCGTTGCTGGCGTTTTTCCATAGGCTCCGCCCCCCTGAC
GAGCATCACAAAAATCGACGCTCAAGTCAGAGGTGGCGAAACCCGACAGGACTATAAAGATACCAGGCGT
TTCCCCCTGGAAGCTCCCTCGTGCGCTCTCCTGTTCCGACCCTGCCGCTTACCGGATACCTGTCCGCCTT
TCTCCCTTCGGGAAGCGTGGCGCTTTCTCATAGCTCACGCTGTAGGTATCTCAGTTCGGTGTAGGTCGTT
CGCTCCAAGCTGGGCTGTGTGCACGAACCCCCCGTTCAGCCCGACCGCTGCGCCTTATCCGGTAACTATC
GTCTTGAGTCCAACCCGGTAAGACACGACTTATCGCCACTGGCAGCAGCCACTGGTAACAGGATTAGCAG
AGCGAGGTATGTAGGCGGTGCTACAGAGTTCTTGAAGTGGTGGCCTAACTACGGCTACACTAGAAGAACA
GTATTTGGTATCTGCGCTCTGCTGAAGCCAGTTACCTTCGGAAAAAGAGTTGGTAGCTCTTGATCCGGCA
AACAAACCACCGCTGGTAGCGGTGGTTTTTTTGTTTGCAAGCAGCAGATTACGCGCAGAAAAAAAGGATC
TCAAGAAGATCCTTTGATCTTTTCTACGGGGTCTGACGCTCAGTGGAACGAAAACTCACGTTAAGGGATT
TTGGTCATGAGATTATCAAAAAGGATCTTCACCTAGATCCTTTTAAATTAAAAATGAAGTTTTAAATCAA
TCTAAAGTATATATGAGTAAACTTGGTCTGACAGTTACCAATGCTTAATCAGTGAGGCACCTATCTCAGC
GATCTGTCTATTTCGTTCATCCATAGTTGCCTGACTCCCCGTCGTGTAGATAACTACGATACGGGAGGGC
TTACCATCTGGCCCCAGTGCTGCAATGATACCGCGAGACCCACGCTCACCGGCTCCAGATTTATCAGCAA
TAAACCAGCCAGCCGGAAGGGCCGAGCGCAGAAGTGGTCCTGCAACTTTATCCGCCTCCATCCAGTCTAT
TAATTGTTGCCGGGAAGCTAGAGTAAGTAGTTCGCCAGTTAATAGTTTGCGCAACGTTGTTGCCATTGCT
ACAGGCATCGTGGTGTCACGCTCGTCGTTTGGTATGGCTTCATTCAGCTCCGGTTCCCAACGATCAAGGC
GAGTTACATGATCCCCCATGTTGTGCAAAAAAGCGGTTAGCTCCTTCGGTCCTCCGATCGTTGTCAGAAG
TAAGTTGGCCGCAGTGTTATCACTCATGGTTATGGCAGCACTGCATAATTCTCTTACTGTCATGCCATCC
GTAAGATGCTTTTCTGTGACTGGTGAGTACTCAACCAAGTCATTCTGAGAATAGTGTATGCGGCGACCGA
GTTGCTCTTGCCCGGCGTCAATACGGGATAATACCGCGCCACATAGCAGAACTTTAAAAGTGCTCATCAT
TGGAAAACGTTCTTCGGGGCGAAAACTCTCAAGGATCTTACCGCTGTTGAGATCCAGTTCGATGTAACCC
ACTCGTGCACCCAACTGATCTTCAGCATCTTTTACTTTCACCAGCGTTTCTGGGTGAGCAAAAACAGGAA
GGCAAAATGCCGCAAAAAAGGGAATAAGGGCGACACGGAAATGTTGAATACTCATACTCTTCCTTTTTCA
ATATTATTGAAGCATTTATCAGGGTTATTGTCTCATGAGCGGATACATATTTGAATGTATTTAGAAAAAT
AAACAAATAGGGGTTCCGCGCACATTTCCCCGAAAAGTGCCAC
